Addgene plasmid #88309: pDONR223-ZNF32
Purpose: Donor Vector containing ZNF32 transcription factor, part of the Human TFome Collection
Depositing lab: Marc Vidal. Depositing organization: Dana-Farber Cancer Institute. Publication: A comprehensive library of human transcription factors for cell fate engineering. Ng AHM, Khoshakhlagh P, Rojo Arias JE, Pasquini G, Wang K, Swiersy A, Shipman SL, Appleton E, Kiaee K, Kohman RE, Vernet A, Dysart M, Leeper K, Saylor W, Huang JY, Graveline A, Taipale J, Hill DE, Vidal M, Melero-Martin JM, Busskamp V, Church GM. Nat Biotechnol. 2021 Apr;39(4):510-519. doi: 10.1038/s41587-020-0742-6. Epub 2020 Nov 30. PubMed 33257861.
Backbone
  Vector backbone: pDONR223
  Backbone manufacturer: Invitrogen
  Backbone size w/o insert (bp): 3000
  Vector type: Gateway Donor Vector
Growth in bacteria
  Bacterial resistance: Spectinomycin, 50 μg/mL
  Growth temperature: 37°C
  Growth strain: DH5alpha
  Copy number: High Copy
Gene/Insert
  Gene/Insert name: ZNF32
  Species: H. sapiens (human)
  Insert size (bp): 822
  Mutation: Last nucleotide of stop codon removed to allow for Gateway C-terminal fusions
  Entrez Gene: ZNF32 (a.k.a. KOX30)
  Cloning method: Gateway Cloning
  Sequencing primers: 5′ M13F(-21); 3′ M13R
Terms and licenses: Academic/Nonprofit Terms; Industry Terms: Not Available to Industry
Depositor comments: Represents the ORFeome subset of the TFome
How to cite: pDONR223-ZNF32 was a gift from Marc Vidal (Addgene plasmid # 88309 ; http://n2t.net/addgene:88309 ; RRID:Addgene_88309)
