[The description below was written by a language model from this plasmid's Addgene catalogue record and pLannotate feature annotations shown in this document.]
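Description:
pDONR223-ZNF32 is a Gateway entry-type clone built on the Invitrogen pDONR223 backbone, carrying the open reading frame of the human zinc-finger protein ZNF32 (also known as KOX30). It belongs to the Human TFome Collection of transcription factors, specifically the subset drawn from the ORFeome. The plasmid is maintained in E. coli through a high-copy ColE1/pUC-type origin and is selected with spectinomycin via the aadA (SmR) aminoglycoside adenylyltransferase gene. A fragment of a class 1 integron Pc promoter and a remnant of a gentamicin resistance gene lie just upstream of that marker. Short lacI and lacZα fragments and the rrnB T1 and T2 terminators are backbone remnants; the terminators help insulate the cloning site from read-through transcription.

The 822 bp insert sits between two attL recombination sites, which the automated annotation labels attL3 and attL2. The sequenced record totals 3,609 nt. The annotation tool marks only the first part of the insert as ZNF32 and assigns a very short stretch to a ZFHD1 DNA-binding domain, which most likely reflects similarity among zinc-finger motifs rather than a separate element. The last nucleotide of the stop codon has been removed, so the ORF can read through into a C-terminal tag after transfer. The insert has no eukaryotic promoter; the only nearby promoter is a T7 promoter outside attL2, oriented toward the insert on the opposite strand. The construct is therefore a shuttle source rather than an expression vector. An LR Clonase reaction moves ZNF32 into a chosen destination vector, for example for transcription factor overexpression in the cell-fate engineering studies for which the collection was assembled.
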