Features (pLannotate 1.2.2; 13 found; start..end, strand, type, name):
      2..97      +  protein_bind   attL3: mutant version of attL; recombination site for the Gateway® LR reaction LR Clonase™
    100..411     +  CDS            ZNF32 (fragment): ZNF32_HUMAN - Also known as KOX30. Experimental evidence at protein level: Swiss-Prot protein existence level 1. May be involved in transcriptional regulation. From Homo sapiens (Human).
    728..748     +  CDS            ZFHD1 (DNA binding domain) (fragment): composite human DNA-binding domain composed of domains from the transcription factors Zif268 and Oct-1 (Pomerantz et al., 1995)
    921..1019    -  protein_bind   attL2: mutant version of attL; recombination site for the Gateway® LR reaction LR Clonase™
   1037..1055    -  promoter       T7 promoter: promoter for bacteriophage T7 RNA polymerase
   1245..1268    +  promoter       Pc promoter (fragment): intI1 (promoter lies within the coding sequence); class 1 integron promoter
   1444..1500    +  CDS            GmR (fragment): gentamycin acetyltransferase; aacC1; confers resistance to gentamycin
   1507..2298    +  CDS            SmR: aminoglycoside adenylyltransferase (Murphy, 1985); aadA; confers resistance to spectinomycin and streptomycin
   2391..2979    +  rep_origin     ori: high-copy-number ColE1/pMB1/pBR322/pUC origin of replication
   3162..3254    +  CDS            lacI (fragment): lac repressor; lacI; The lac repressor binds to the lac operator to inhibit transcription in E. coli. This inhibition can be relieved by adding lactose or isopropyl-β-D-thiogalactopyranoside (IPTG).
   3309..3336    -  terminator     rrnB T2 terminator: transcription terminator T2 from the E. coli rrnB gene
   3468..3511    +  terminator     rrnB T1 terminator: Escherichia coli rrnB; transcription terminator T1 from the E. coli rrnB gene
   3558..3594    -  CDS            lacZα (fragment): LacZα fragment of β-galactosidase; lacZ fragment
>Addgene plasmid #88309 | pDONR223-ZNF32 | addgene full sequence | sequence record 401518 | Addgene NGS Result
CAAATAATGATTTTATTTTGACTGATAGTGACCTGTTCGTTGCAACAAATTGATGAGCAATGCTTTTTTA
TAATGCCAACTTTGTACAAAAAAGTTGGCATGTTTGGATTTCCAACAGCTACCCTGCTGGACTGTCATGG
AAGATATGCCCAGAATGTAGCGTTCTTCAATGTGATGACTGAAGCCCACCACAAATATGACCACTCTGAG
GCTACAGGATCCTCAAGCTGGGATATCCAAAATTCTTTCAGAAGAGAGAAGCTGGAACAAAAATCCCCAG
ATTCGAAGACACTACAGGAAGATTCACCTGGAGTGAGACAAAGGGTCTATGAGTGCCAGGAGTGTGGAAA
ATCCTTCCGGCAAAAAGGTAGTCTAACGTTACATGAGAGAATCCACACTGGTCAAAAGCCTTTTGAGTGC
ACCCACTGTGGAAAAAGCTTCAGGGCCAAAGGCAATCTTGTTACACATCAACGGATACACACGGGAGAGA
AGCCTTATCAGTGCAAGGAGTGTGGGAAAAGCTTCAGTCAACGAGGTAGTCTCGCTGTCCACGAGAGACT
CCACACTGGACAGAAACCCTACGAGTGTGCTATTTGTCAGAGAAGCTTCAGGAATCAGAGTAACCTTGCT
GTTCACAGGAGAGTTCACAGTGGTGAGAAGCCCTATAGATGTGATCAGTGTGGAAAAGCCTTCAGTCAGA
AAGGAAGCTTAATTGTTCACATCAGAGTCCACACAGGCCTGAAGCCCTATGCCTGTACCCAGTGCAGGAA
GAGTTTCCACACCAGGGGGAATTGTATTCTGCATGGCAAAATCCACACAGGAGAGACACCCTATCTGTGC
GGCCAGTGTGGAAAAAGCTTCACCCAGAGAGGGAGTCTGGCTGTGCACCAGCGAAGCTGCTCACAGAGGC
TCACCCTTTGCCCAACTTTCTTGTACAAAGTTGGCATTATAAGAAAGCATTGCTTATCAATTTGTTGCAA
CGAACAGGTCACTATCAGTCAAAATAAAATCATTATTTGCCATCCAGCTGATATCCCCTATAGTGAGTCG
TATTACATGGTCATAGCTGTTTCCTGGCAGCTCTGGCCCGTGTCTCAAAATCTCTGATGTTACATTGCAC
AAGATAAAAATATATCATCATGCCTCCTCTAGACCAGCCAGGACAGAAATGCCTCGACTTCGCTGCTACC
CAAGGTTGCCGGGTGACGCACACCGTGGAAACGGATGAAGGCACGAACCCAGTGGACATAAGCCTGTTCG
GTTCGTAAGCTGTAATGCAAGTAGCGTATGCGCTCACGCAACTGGTCCAGAACCTTGACCGAACGCAGCG
GTGGTAACGGCGCAGTGGCGGTTTTCATGGCTTGTTATGACTGTTTTTTTGGGGTACAGTCTATGCCTCG
GGCATCCAAGCAGCAAGCGCGTTACGCCGTGGGTCGATGTTTGATGTTATGGAGCAGCAACGATGTTACG
CAGCAGGGCAGTCGCCCTAAAACAAAGTTAAACATTATGAGGGAAGCGGTGATCGCCGAAGTATCGACTC
AACTATCAGAGGTAGTTGGCGTCATCGAGCGCCATCTCGAACCGACGTTGCTGGCCGTACATTTGTACGG
CTCCGCAGTGGATGGCGGCCTGAAGCCACACAGTGATATTGATTTGCTGGTTACGGTGACCGTAAGGCTT
GATGAAACAACGCGGCGAGCTTTGATCAACGACCTTTTGGAAACTTCGGCTTCCCCTGGAGAGAGCGAGA
TTCTCCGCGCTGTAGAAGTCACCATTGTTGTGCACGACGACATCATTCCGTGGCGTTATCCAGCTAAGCG
CGAACTGCAATTTGGAGAATGGCAGCGCAATGACATTCTTGCAGGTATCTTCGAGCCAGCCACGATCGAC
ATTGATCTGGCTATCTTGCTGACAAAAGCAAGAGAACATAGCGTTGCCTTGGTAGGTCCAGCGGCGGAGG
AACTCTTTGATCCGGTTCCTGAACAGGATCTATTTGAGGCGCTAAATGAAACCTTAACGCTATGGAACTC
GCCGCCCGACTGGGCTGGCGATGAGCGAAATGTAGTGCTTACGTTGTCCCGCATTTGGTACAGCGCAGTA
ACCGGCAAAATCGCGCCGAAGGATGTCGCTGCCGACTGGGCAATGGAGCGCCTGCCGGCCCAGTATCAGC
CCGTCATACTTGAAGCTAGACAGGCTTATCTTGGACAAGAAGAAGATCGCTTGGCCTCGCGCGCAGATCA
GTTGGAAGAATTTGTCCACTACGTGAAAGGCGAGATCACCAAGGTAGTCGGCAAATAACCCTCGAGCCAC
CCATGACCAAAATCCCTTAACGTGAGTTACGCGTCGTTCCACTGAGCGTCAGACCCCGTAGAAAAGATCA
AAGGATCTTCTTGAGATCCTTTTTTTCTGCGCGTAATCTGCTGCTTGCAAACAAAAAAACCACCGCTACC
AGCGGTGGTTTGTTTGCCGGATCAAGAGCTACCAACTCTTTTTCCGAAGGTAACTGGCTTCAGCAGAGCG
CAGATACCAAATACTGTTCTTCTAGTGTAGCCGTAGTTAGGCCACCACTTCAAGAACTCTGTAGCACCGC
CTACATACCTCGCTCTGCTAATCCTGTTACCAGTGGCTGCTGCCAGTGGCGATAAGTCGTGTCTTACCGG
GTTGGACTCAAGACGATAGTTACCGGATAAGGCGCAGCGGTCGGGCTGAACGGGGGGTTCGTGCACACAG
CCCAGCTTGGAGCGAACGACCTACACCGAACTGAGATACCTACAGCGTGAGCTATGAGAAAGCGCCACGC
TTCCCGAAGGGAGAAAGGCGGACAGGTATCCGGTAAGCGGCAGGGTCGGAACAGGAGAGCGCACGAGGGA
GCTTCCAGGGGGAAACGCCTGGTATCTTTATAGTCCTGTCGGGTTTCGCCACCTCTGACTTGAGCGTCGA
TTTTTGTGATGCTCGTCAGGGGGGCGGAGCCTATGGAAAAACGCCAGCAACGCGGCCTTTTTACGGTTCC
TGGCCTTTTGCTGGCCTTTTGCTCACATGTTCTTTCCTGCGTTATCCCCTGATTCTGTGGATAACCGTAT
TACCGCCTTTGAGTGAGCTGATACCGCTCGCCGCAGCCGAACGACCGAGCGCAGCGAGTCAGTGAGCGAG
GAAGCGGAAGAGCGCCCAATACGCAAACCGCCTCTCCCCGCGCGTTGGCCGATTCATTAATGCAGCTGGC
ACGACAGGTTTCCCGACTGGAAAGCGGGCAGTGAGCGCAACGCAATTAATACGCGTACCGCTAGCCAGGA
AGAGTTTGTAGAAACGCAAAAAGGCCATCCGTCAGGATGGCCTTCTGCTTAGTTTGATGCCTGGCAGTTT
ATGGCGGGCGTCCTGCCCGCCACCCTCCGGGCCGTTGCTTCACAACGTTCAAATCCGCTCCCGGCGGATT
TGTCCTACTCAGGAGAGCGTTCACCGACAAACAACAGATAAAACGAAAGGCCCAGTCTTCCGACTGAGCC
TTTCGTTTTATTTGATGCCTGGCAGTTCCCTACTCTCGCGTTAACGCTAGCATGGATGTTTTCCCAGTCA
CGACGTTGTAAAACGACGGCCAGTCTTAAGCTCGGGCCC
