>Addgene plasmid #88309 | pDONR223-ZNF32 | depositor partial sequence | sequence record 171913 | insert
ATGTTTGGATTTCCAACAGCTACCCTGCTGGACTGTCATGGAAGATATGCCCAGAATGTAGCGTTCTTCA
ATGTGATGACTGAAGCCCACCACAAATATGACCACTCTGAGGCTACAGGATCCTCAAGCTGGGATATCCA
AAATTCTTTCAGAAGAGAGAAGCTGGAACAAAAATCCCCAGATTCGAAGACACTACAGGAAGATTCACCT
GGAGTGAGACAAAGGGTCTATGAGTGCCAGGAGTGTGGAAAATCCTTCCGGCAAAAAGGTAGTCTAACGT
TACATGAGAGAATCCACACTGGTCAAAAGCCTTTTGAGTGCACCCACTGTGGAAAAAGCTTCAGGGCCAA
AGGCAATCTTGTTACACATCAACGGATACACACGGGAGAGAAGCCTTATCAGTGCAAGGAGTGTGGGAAA
AGCTTCAGTCAACGAGGTAGTCTCGCTGTCCACGAGAGACTCCACACTGGACAGAAACCCTACGAGTGTG
CTATTTGTCAGAGAAGCTTCAGGAATCAGAGTAACCTTGCTGTTCACAGGAGAGTTCACAGTGGTGAGAA
GCCCTATAGATGTGATCAGTGTGGAAAAGCCTTCAGTCAGAAAGGAAGCTTAATTGTTCACATCAGAGTC
CACACAGGCCTGAAGCCCTATGCCTGTACCCAGTGCAGGAAGAGTTTCCACACCAGGGGGAATTGTATTC
TGCATGGCAAAATCCACACAGGAGAGACACCCTATCTGTGCGGCCAGTGTGGAAAAAGCTTCACCCAGAG
AGGGAGTCTGGCTGTGCACCAGCGAAGCTGCTCACAGAGGCTCACCCTTTGA
